Addgene plasmid #165900: pBlastR-MCS-LexA-VP16-MiniWhite
Purpose: Blasticidin resistant LexA driver vector with Mini-white CDS eye marker. Contains an enhancer grammar GB20 entry point for custom enhancers. Standard cut-and-paste cloning can also be used. Vector uses Purple-White bacteria colony screening for identification of correct cloning
Depositing lab: Koen Venken. Depositing organization: Baylor College of Medicine. Publication: Multiplexed drug-based selection and counterselection genetic manipulations in Drosophila. Matinyan N, Karkhanis MS, Gonzalez Y, Jain A, Saltzman A, Malovannaya A, Sarrion-Perdigones A, Dierick HA, Venken KJT. Cell Rep. 2021 Sep 14;36(11):109700. doi: 10.1016/j.celrep.2021.109700. PubMed 34525356.
Backbone
  Vector backbone: pColE1_AlphaOmega
  Backbone size w/o insert (bp): 2520
  Vector type: Synthetic Biology
Growth in bacteria
  Bacterial resistance: Spectinomycin, 50 μg/mL
  Growth temperature: 37°C
  Growth strain: DH10B
  Copy number: High Copy
Gene/Insert
  Gene/Insert name: Selectable Empty Enhancer Driver
  Species: Synthetic
  Insert size (bp): 7566
  Cloning method: Restriction Enzyme; 5′ cloning site Unknown (unknown if destroyed)
Terms and licenses: Academic/Nonprofit Terms; Industry Terms: Not Available to Industry
Depositor comments: Terminal Vector
How to cite: pBlastR-MCS-LexA-VP16-MiniWhite was a gift from Koen Venken (Addgene plasmid # 165900 ; http://n2t.net/addgene:165900 ; RRID:Addgene_165900)
