[The description below was written by a language model from this plasmid's Addgene catalogue record and pLannotate feature annotations shown in this document.]
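Description:
pBlastR-MCS-LexA-VP16-MiniWhite is a Drosophila transgenesis vector for building enhancer-driven LexA driver lines, assembled on the high-copy pColE1_AlphaOmega synthetic-biology backbone and described by the depositor as a terminal vector. In E. coli it replicates from a ColE1/pUC-type origin and is selected with spectinomycin through the aadA gene; an f1 origin is also annotated. A φC31 attB site allows site-specific integration into attP landing sites in the fly genome.

The driver payload is a LexA DNA-binding domain fused to the herpes simplex VP16 activation domain, followed by an SV40 polyadenylation signal. No enhancer is installed: upstream of LexA-VP16 sits an entry point, described as a GB20 enhancer-grammar site that also accepts conventional cut-and-paste cloning. This region contains a pUC-type multiple cloning site and a bacterially expressed Actinia equina chromoprotein-like coding sequence (annotated as AQ14) with a lambda t0 terminator, flanked by SP6 and T7 promoters. This cassette presumably provides the purple-white colony screen, with correct clones losing the colour when an enhancer replaces it. The record does not annotate a basal promoter between the cloning site and LexA.

Two markers identify transgenic flies: a mini-white coding sequence with an SV40 poly(A) signal, which restores eye pigmentation, and a drug-selection cassette driven by the Drosophila hsp70 promoter and ending in an HSV TK poly(A) signal. The name and stated purpose specify blasticidin resistance, but the automated annotation of the sequenced record identifies the gene in this cassette as neo (neomycin/G418-type resistance). This discrepancy is unresolved and worth verifying. The vector belongs to a toolkit for multiplexed drug-based selection in Drosophila.
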