Features (pLannotate 1.2.2; 21 found; start..end, strand, type, name):
    405..2465    +  CDS            w: WHITE_DROME - Experimental evidence at transcript level: Swiss-Prot protein existence level 2. Part of a membrane-spanning permease system necessary for the transport of pigment precursors into pigment cells responsible for eye color. White dimerize with brown for the transport of guanine. Scarlet and white complex transports a metabolic intermediate (such as 3- hydroxy kynurenine) from the cytoplasm into the pigment granules. From Drosophila melanogaster (Fruit fly).
   2473..2607    -  polyA_signal   SV40 poly(A) signal: SV40 polyadenylation signal
   2880..3468    -  rep_origin     ori: high-copy-number ColE1/pMB1/pBR322/pUC origin of replication
   3674..3697    +  promoter       Pc promoter (fragment): intI1 (promoter lies within the coding sequence); class 1 integron promoter
   3873..3929    +  CDS            GmR (fragment): gentamycin acetyltransferase; aacC1; confers resistance to gentamycin
   3936..4724    +  CDS            aadA: S3AD_ECOLX - Experimental evidence at protein level: Swiss-Prot protein existence level 1. Mediates bacterial resistance to the antibiotics streptomycin and spectinomycin. From Escherichia coli.
   4782..5237    +  rep_origin     f1 ori (sequence partly withheld): f1 bacteriophage origin of replication; arrow indicates direction of (+) strand synthesis
   5360..5429    +  protein_bind   attB: attB site for the φC31 integrase (Groth et al., 2000) phage φC31 integrase
   5457..5908    +  promoter       hsp70 promoter: Drosophila melanogaster hsp70Bb promoter
   5998..6789    +  CDS            neo: KKA2_KLEPN - Also known as kan, nptII. Experimental evidence at protein level: Swiss-Prot protein existence level 1. Resistance to kanamycin, neomycin, paromomycin, ribostamycin, butirosin and gentamicin B. From Klebsiella pneumoniae.
   6797..6844    +  polyA_signal   HSV TK poly(A) signal: herpes simplex virus thymidine kinase polyadenylation signal (Cole and Stacy, 1985)
   6857..6875    +  promoter       SP6 promoter: promoter for bacteriophage SP6 RNA polymerase
   6876..6918    -  rep_origin     RSF ori (fragment): Plasmids containing the RSF 1030 origin of replication can be propagated in E. coli cells that contain additional plasmids with compatible origins.
   7017..7676    +  CDS            AQ14: AQ14 is a basic (constitutively fluorescent) red fluorescent protein published in 2005, derived from Actinia equina.
   7711..7805    +  terminator     lambda t0 terminator: transcription terminator from phage lambda
   7812..7868    -  misc_feature   MCS: pUC18/19 multiple cloning site
   7884..7929    +  misc_feature   bom (fragment): basis of mobility region from pBR322
   7930..7948    -  promoter       T7 promoter: promoter for bacteriophage T7 RNA polymerase
   8111..8716    +  CDS            lexA: LEXA_ECOLI - Also known as exrA, spr, tsl, umuA. Experimental evidence at protein level: Swiss-Prot protein existence level 1. Represses a number of genes involved in the response to DNA damage (SOS response), including recA and lexA. Binds to the 16 bp palindromic sequence 5'-CTGTATATATATACAG-3'. In the presence of single- stranded DNA, RecA interacts with LexA causing an autocatalytic cleavage which disrupts the DNA-binding part of LexA, leading to derepression of the SOS regulon and eventually DNA repair. Implicated in hydroxy radical-mediated cell death induced by hydroxyurea treatment (Pu
   8768..9001    +  CDS            VP16 AD: transcriptional activation domain of herpes simplex virus protein VP16 (Triezenberg et al., 1988; Cousens et al., 1989); UL48
   9009..9143    -  polyA_signal   SV40 poly(A) signal: SV40 polyadenylation signal
>Addgene plasmid #165900 | pBlastR-MCS-LexA-VP16-MiniWhite | addgene full sequence | sequence record 326306 | Addgene NGS Result
GTTTCAGGTTCAGGGGGAGGTGTGGGAGGTTTTTTCGCTGTCAGGAGCGTACGACTAGCACCTGACTGTC
GAGCCCAGTGGAAACCCTTGAAATGCCTTTAAGTCGAGCCCAGTGGAAACCCTTGAAATGCCTTTAAGTC
GAGCCCAGTGGAAACCCTTGAAATGCCTTTAAGTCGAGCCCAGTGGAAACCCTTGAAATGCCTTTAAGTC
GAGTAGCAGTCGAGGTAGGTACGTCATGCCCCTCCCGAGCTCGCCCGGGGATCGAGCGCAGCGGTATAAA
AGGGCGCGGGGTGGCTGAGAGCATCAGTTGTGAATGAATGTTCGAGCCGAGCAGACGTGCCGCTGCCTTC
GTTAATATCCTTTGAATAAGCCAACTTTGAATCACAAGACGCATACCAAACCAAATGGGACAGGAGGACC
AGGAGCTGCTGATCCGCGGAGGCTCCAAGCACCCAAGCGCCGAGCACCTGAACAACGGCGATAGCGGAGC
CGCCAGCCAGTCGTGCATCAATCAGGGATTTGGCCAGGCCAAGAATTACGGAACCCTGCTGCCCCCCAGC
CCCCCAGAGGATAGCGGAAGCGGATCCGGACAGCTGGCCGAGAATCTGACGTACGCCTGGCATAACATGG
ATATCTTCGGCGCCGTGAACCAGCCAGGCAGTGGCTGGCGTCAGCTGGTGAACCGCACCCGCGGACTGTT
CTGCAATGAGCGCCATATCCCAGCCCCACGCAAGCACCTGCTGAAGAATGTGTGCGGAGTGGCCTACCCC
GGCGAGCTGCTGGCCGTGATGGGAAGTAGTGGCGCCGGAAAGACCACGCTGCTGAACGCCCTGGCCTTCC
GCAGCCCCCAGGGCATTCAGGTGTCCCCAAGCGGCATGCGCCTGCTGAACGGCCAGCCCGTGGATGCCAA
GGAGATGCAGGCCCGCTGCGCCTACGTGCAGCAGGACGATCTGTTCATCGGCAGCCTGACAGCCCGCGAG
CATCTGATCTTTCAGGCCATGGTCCGCATGCCCCGCCACCTGACATACCGTCAGCGCGTGGCCCGCGTGG
ACCAGGTCATCCAGGAGCTGAGCCTGAGCAAGTGCCAGCACACCATTATTGGCGTGCCAGGCCGCGTGAA
GGGCCTGAGTGGCGGAGAGCGCAAGCGCCTGGCCTTTGCCAGCGAGGCCCTGACCGATCCCCCCCTGCTG
ATTTGCGACGAGCCGACCAGCGGCCTGGATAGCTTCACCGCCCACTCCGTGGTGCAGGTGCTGAAGAAGC
TGAGCCAGAAGGGAAAGACGGTCATTCTGACGATCCACCAGCCCAGCTCGGAGCTGTTCGAGCTGTTTGA
TAAGATTCTGCTGATGGCCGAGGGACGCGTGGCCTTCCTGGGAACCCCAAGCGAGGCCGTGGATTTCTTC
AGCTATGTGGGCGCCCAGTGCCCCACGAATTACAACCCCGCCGACTTCTATGTGCAAGTGCTGGCCGTGG
TGCCAGGACGCGAGATTGAGAGCCGCGATCGCATTGCCAAGATCTGCGATAACTTCGCCATCTCCAAGGT
GGCCCGCGACATGGAGCAGCTGCTGGCCACGAAGAACCTGGAGAAGCCCCTGGAGCAGCCCGAGAACGGC
TATACGTATAAGGCTACCTGGTTTATGCAGTTTCGCGCCGTGCTGTGGCGCAGCTGGCTGAGTGTGCTGA
AGGAGCCCCTGCTGGTCAAGGTCCGCCTGATCCAGACCACGATGGTGGCCATTCTGATCGGCCTGATCTT
CCTGGGACAGCAGCTGACGCAGGTCGGAGTGATGAACATCAATGGAGCCATTTTTCTGTTTCTGACGAAC
ATGACGTTCCAGAACGTGTTCGCCACCATCAACGTGTTCACCAGCGAGCTGCCCGTGTTCATGCGCGAGG
CCCGCAGCCGCCTGTACCGCTGCGATACCTACTTCCTGGGAAAGACCATTGCCGAGCTGCCGCTGTTCCT
GACCGTGCCCCTGGTGTTTACCGCCATTGCCTACCCCATGATTGGCCTGCGTGCCGGAGTGCTGCATTTC
TTTAATTGCCTGGCCCTGGTGACCCTGGTGGCCAACGTGTCGACCAGCTTCGGCTACCTGATCAGCTGCG
CCTCCAGCAGCACCAGCATGGCCCTGAGCGTGGGACCCCCCGTGATTATCCCCTTCCTGCTGTTCGGCGG
ATTCTTTCTGAACTCCGGCAGCGTGCCCGTGTACCTGAAGTGGCTGAGCTACCTGAGCTGGTTTCGCTAC
GCCAATGAGGGCCTGCTGATCAATCAGTGGGCCGATGTGGAGCCCGGCGAGATCTCCTGCACCAGCAGCA
ACACGACCTGCCCCAGCAGCGGAAAGGTCATCCTGGAGACACTGAATTTCAGTGCCGCCGACCTGCCACT
GGATTATGTGGGCCTGGCCATCCTGATTGTGTCCTTCCGCGTGCTGGCCTATCTGGCTCTGCGCCTGCGC
GCTCGTCGCAAGGAGTGAGCTTGATCCAGACATGATAAGATACATTGATGAGTTTGGACAAACCACAACT
AGAATGCAGTGAAAAAAATGCTTTATTTGTGAAATTTGTGATGCTATTGCTTTATTTGTAACCATTATAA
GCTGCAATAAACAAGTTAACAACAACAATTGCATTCATTTTATGTTTCAGGTTCAGGGGGAGGTGTGGGA
GGTTTTTTCAGTATGGCAAGCGCTCGACGAATTAACAAGCTTCGCTCTATCTCGCTCTCTATCTCTCTCG
ATCGCTCGTGCTAAGCTTAAGACCGTGGAGAACAAGGAGAACCGCTTGACACGGTTATCCACAGAATCAG
GGGATAACGCAGGAAAGAACATGTGAGCAAAAGGCCAGCAAAAGGCCAGGAACCGTAAAAAGGCCGCGTT
GCTGGCGTTTTTCCATAGGCTCCGCCCCCCTGACGAGCATCACAAAAATCGACGCTCAAGTCAGAGGTGG
CGAAACCCGACAGGACTATAAAGATACCAGGCGTTTCCCCCTGGAAGCTCCCTCGTGCGCTCTCCTGTTC
CGACCCTGCCGCTTACCGGATACCTGTCCGCCTTTCTCCCTTCGGGAAGCGTGGCGCTTTCTCATAGCTC
ACGCTGTAGGTATCTCAGTTCGGTGTAGGTCGTTCGCTCCAAGCTGGGCTGTGTGCACGAACCCCCCGTT
CAGCCCGACCGCTGCGCCTTATCCGGTAACTATCGTCTTGAGTCCAACCCGGTAAGACACGACTTATCGC
CACTGGCAGCAGCCACTGGTAACAGGATTAGCAGAGCGAGGTATGTAGGCGGTGCTACAGAGTTCTTGAA
GTGGTGGCCTAACTACGGCTACACTAGAAGAACAGTATTTGGTATCTGCGCTCTGCTGAAGCCAGTTACC
TTCGGAAAAAGAGTTGGTAGCTCTTGATCCGGCAAACAAACCACCGCTGGTAGCGGTGGTTTTTTTGTTT
GCAAGCAGCAGATTACGCGCAGAAAAAAAGGATCTCAAGAAGATCCTTTGATCTTTTCTACGGGGTCTGA
CGCTCAGTGGAACGAAAACTCACGTTAAGGGATTTTGGTCATGAGATTATCAAAAAGGATCTTCACCTAG
ATCCTTTTGTGACCAGCCAGGACAGAAATGCCTCGACTTCGCTGCTACCCAAGGTTGCCGGGTGACGCAC
ACCGTGGAAACGGATGAAGGCACGAACCCAGTGGACATAAGCCTGTTCGGTTCGTAAGCTGTAATGCAAG
TAGCGTATGCGCTCACGCAACTGGTCCAGAACCTTGACCGAACGCAGCGGTGGTAACGGCGCAGTGGCGG
TTTTCATGGCTTGTTATGACTGTTTTTTTGGGGTACAGTCTATGCCTCGGGCATCCAAGCAGCAAGCGCG
TTACGCCGTGGGTCGATGTTTGATGTTATGGAGCAGCAACGATGTTACGCAGCAGGGCAGTCGCCCTAAA
ACAAAGTTAAACATTATGAGGGAAGCGGTGATCGCCGAAGTATCGACTCAACTATCAGAGGTAGTTGGCG
TCATCGAGCGCCATCTCGAACCGACGTTGCTGGCCGTACATTTGTACGGCTCCGCAGTGGATGGCGGCCT
GAAGCCACACAGTGATATTGATTTGCTGGTTACGGTGACCGTAAGGCTTGATGAAACAACGCGGCGAGCT
TTGATCAACGACCTTTTGGAAACTTCGGCTTCCCCTGGAGAGAGCGAGATTCTCCGCGCTGTAGAAGTCA
CCATTGTTGTGCACGACGACATCATTCCGTGGCGTTATCCAGCTAAGCGCGAACTGCAATTTGGAGAATG
GCAGCGCAATGACATTCTTGCAGGTATCTTCGAGCCAGCCACGATCGACATTGATCTGGCTATCTTGCTG
ACAAAAGCAAGAGAACATAGCGTTGCCTTGGTAGGTCCAGCGGCGGAGGAACTCTTTGATCCGGTTCCTG
AACAGGATCTATTTGAGGCGCTAAATGAAACCTTAACGCTATGGAACTCGCCGCCCGACTGGGCTGGCGA
TGAGCGAAATGTAGTGCTTACGTTGTCCCGCATTTGGTACAGCGCAGTAACCGGCAAAATCGCGCCGAAG
GATGTAGCTGCCGACTGGGCAATGGAGCGCCTGCCGGCCCAGTATCAGCCCGTCATACTTGAAGCTAGAC
AGGCTTATCTTGGACAAGAAGAAGATCGTTTGGCCTCGCGCGCAGATCAGTTGGAAGAATTTGTCCACTA
CGTGAAAGGCGAGATCACCAAGGTAGTCGGCAAATAATCACTAGACCAATGTTACACATATATACTTTAG
ATTGATTTAAAACTTCATGT
[125 nt withheld, positions 4781-4905]
C
[91 nt withheld, positions 4907-4997]
AGGGTGATGGTTCACGTAGTGGGCCAGCGCCCTGATAGACGGTTTTTCGCCCTTTGACGTTGGAGTCCAC
GTTCTTT
[37 nt withheld, positions 5075-5111]
ACCCTATCTCGGTCTATTCTTTTGATTTATAAGGGATTTTGCCGATTTCGGCCTATTGGTTAAAAAATGA
GCTGATTTAACAAAAATTTAACGCGAATTTTAACAAAATATTAACGCTTACAATTTTAACGGATCAGCGC
AGCTGCCCGGGTCTAGAGTCGACGCATGCCTCCTGACAGCGAGATGTCCTAATATGGACATCCTCTCCGG
ATCCCAGGGAGGAATTGGTCGACGATGTAGGTCACTGTCTCGAAGCCGCGGTGCGGGTGCCAGGGCGTGC
CCTTGGGCTCCCCGGGCGCGTACTCCACCTCACCCATCTGGTCCATCATGATGCGCTGTCAGGAGCTAGA
ATCCCAAAACAAACTGGTTATTGTGGTAGGTCATTTGTTTGGCAGAAAGAAAACTCGAGAAATTTCTCTG
GCCGTTATTCGTTATTCTCTCTTTTCTTTTTGGGTCGCTCCCTCTCTGCACTAATGCTCTCTCACTCTGT
CACACAGTAAACGGCATACTGCTCTCGTTGGTTCGAGAGAGCGCGCCTCGAATGTTCGCGAAAAGAGCGC
CGGAGTATAAATAGAGGCGCTTCGTCTACGGAGCGACAATTCAATTCAAACAAGCAAAGTGAACACGTCG
CTAAGCGAAAGCTAAGCAAATAAACAAGCGCAGCTGAACAAGCTAAACAATCTGCAGTAAAGTGCAAGTT
AAAGTGAATCAATTAAAAGTAACCAGCAACCAAGTAAATCAACTGCAACTACTGAAATCTGCCAAGAAGT
AATTATTGAATACAAGAAGAGAACTCTCAATACTCGAATCCATGTGGGAGTTTATTCTTGACACAGATAT
TTATGATATAATAACTGAGTAAGCTTAACATAAGGAGGAAAACAAAATGATTGAGCAGGATGGACTGCAC
GCTGGCTCGCCAGCTGCCTGGGTGGAGCGTCTGTTCGGCTACGATTGGGCCCAGCAGACCATCGGCTGCT
CCGATGCTGCCGTGTTCCGTCTGTCGGCCCAGGGACGCCCCGTGCTGTTCGTCAAGACCGACCTGAGTGG
AGCCCTGAACGAGCTCCAGGATGAGGCAGCTCGTCTGAGCTGGCTGGCCACAACAGGAGTGCCGTGTGCT
GCCGTGCTGGATGTGGTGACCGAAGCTGGACGCGATTGGCTGCTGCTGGGCGAGGTGCCAGGCCAGGACC
TGCTGTCCAGCCATCTGGCCCCAGCCGAGAAGGTGTCCATTATGGCCGATGCTATGCGTCGCCTGCACAC
CCTGGACCCAGCCACCTGCCCCTTTGACCACCAGGCCAAGCACCGTATTGAGCGTGCCCGAACCCGTATG
GAGGCTGGACTGGTGGACCAGGATGACCTGGATGAGGAGCACCAGGGCCTGGCTCCAGCCGAGCTGTTTG
CCCGTCTGAAGGCCCGTATGCCCGATGGCGAGGACCTGGTGGTGACCCACGGCGACGCCTGCCTGCCCAA
CATTATGGTGGAGAACGGACGCTTCAGTGGCTTCATTGATTGTGGACGCCTGGGCGTGGCCGACCGTTAC
CAGGATATCGCCCTGGCCACCCGAGATATCGCCGAGGAGCTGGGAGGCGAGTGGGCCGACCGATTCCTGG
TGCTCTACGGCATTGCAGCCCCAGATAGCCAGCGTATTGCCTTCTACCGTCTGCTGGACGAGTTCTTCTA
AGCTTGGCAATAAAAAGACAGAATAAAACGCACGGGTGTTGGGTCGTTTGTTCCGCTGTCAGGAGATTTA
GGTGACACTATAGACTTCCGCTTCCTCGCTCACTGACTCGCTGCGCTCGGTCGTTCGGCTGTCGGGAGAG
AGACCAATCCATGTGGGAGTTTATTCTTGACACAGATATTTATGATATAATAACTGAGTAAGCTTAACAT
AAGGAGGAAAACAAAATGGCGAGCTTGGTTAAGAAAGATATGTGTGTTAAGATGACGATGGAAGGTACTG
TGAACGGTTATCACTTTAAGTGCGTTGGCGAGGGTGAAGGCAAGCCGTTCGAGGGCACGCAGAACATGCG
CATTCGTGTCACCGAGGGCGGTCCGCTGCCTTTTGCATTCGACATCCTGGCCCCGTGCTGTATGTACGGC
TCTAAGACCTTCATTAAACACGTGAGCGGTATCCCGGATTACTTTAAAGAGTCCTTTCCAGAGGGCTTCA
CTTGGGAACGTACCCAGATTTTTGAGGACGGTGGTGTTCTGACCGCGCACCAAGACACCAGCCTGGAAGG
TAATTGCCTGATCTATAAAGTGAAGGTTCTGGGTACCAATTTCCCGGCGAATGGTCCGGTGATGCAAAAG
AAAACCGCGGGTTGGGAGCCGTGCGTCGAGATGCTGTATCCGCGTGACGGCGTCTTGTGTGGTCAGAGCT
TGATGGCGCTGAAGTGCACCGATGGCAATCATCTGACCAGCCACCTGCGCACGACGTATCGTAGCCGTAA
ACCGAGCAACGCCGTTAACATGCCGGAGTTCCATTTTGGTGACCATCGCATCGAAATCCTGAAAGCTGAG
CAGGGCAAATTCTACGAACAATACGAATCGGCTGTCGCACGTTACAGCGATGTGCCGGAAAAAGCGACGT
AATGAGCTTGACTCCTGTTGATAGATCCAGTAATGACCTCAGAACTCCATCTGGATTTGTTCAGAACGCT
CGGTTGCCGCCGGGCGTTTTTTATTGGTGAGAATTACTTCAAGCTTGCATGCCTGCAGGTCGACTCTAGA
GGATCCCCGGGTACCGAGCTCGAATTCGGTCTCTTCCCGCTTGTGTGAAATACCGCACAGATGCGTAAGG
AGAAAATACCGCATCAGGCCTATAGTGAGTCGTATTATCCCGAGCTCGCCCGGGGATCGAGCGCAGCGGT
ATAAAAGGGCGCGGGGTGGCTGAGAGCATCAGTTGTGAATGAATGTTCGAGCCGAGCAGACGTGCCGCTG
CCTTCGTTAATATCCTTTGAATAAGCCAACTTTGAATCACAAGACGCATACCAAACCAAATGAAGGCTCT
CACGGCCCGACAACAGGAAGTTTTTGATTTGATACGGGATCATATATCCCAAACGGGTATGCCTCCGACC
CGCGCAGAGATAGCACAGCGACTGGGCTTTCGATCGCCTAACGCCGCGGAGGAGCACTTGAAGGCACTGG
CCCGCAAGGGTGTCATTGAAATCGTGTCCGGTGCGAGCCGCGGAATCCGGCTGTTGCAGGAGGAGGAAGA
GGGCCTGCCACTGGTGGGACGCGTGGCCGCTGGCGAGCCGCTGCTGGCCCAGCAACACATAGAGGGACAC
TATCAGGTGGACCCCTCCTTGTTTAAGCCAAATGCTGATTTCCTGTTGCGGGTGTCGGGAATGTCCATGA
AGGACATCGGTATTATGGATGGTGACCTCCTCGCCGTCCATAAGACACAGGATGTCAGGAACGGCCAGGT
AGTCGTTGCCAGGATAGACGATGAGGTCACTGTGAAACGCCTCAAGAAGCAAGGCAATAAGGTCGAGCTG
CTGCCGGAGAATAGCGAGTTCAAGCCGATCGTGGTGGATCTGCGACAGCAGTCCTTTACTATCGAGGGCT
TGGCCGTGGGTGTGATCCGCAACGGAGATTGGCTGAGTGGCGGAGGTTCCGGTGGCGGCAGCGGCGGGGG
TTCGGGAGGTGGCTCGGCCCCCCCGACCGATGTCAGCCTGGGGGACGAGCTCCACTTAGACGGCGAGGAC
GTGGCCATGGCGCATGCCGACGCGCTAGACGATTTCGATCTGGACATGTTGGGGGACGGGGATTCCCCGG
GGCCGGGATTTACCCCCCACGACTCCGCCCCCTACGGCGCTCTGGATACGGCCGACTTCGAGTTTGAGCA
GATGTTTACCGATGCCCTTGGAATTGACGAGTACGGTGGGTAAGCTTGATCCAGACATGATAAGATACAT
TGATGAGTTTGGACAAACCACAACTAGAATGCAGTGAAAAAAATGCTTTATTTGTGAAATTTGTGATGCT
ATTGCTTTATTTGTAACCATTATAAGCTGCAATAAACAAGTTAACAACAACAATTGCATTCATTTTAT
